Addgene plasmid #158060: pDOC-K-glmS-GFPrev
Purpose: Donor plasmid for insertion of eGFP and the constitutive acpP promoter into the S. Typhimurium chromosome. GFP is in the reverse orientation relative to the kanamycin resistance selectable marker
Depositing lab: Mark Webber. Depositing organization: Quadram Institute Bioscience. Publication: Donor plasmids for phenotypically neutral chromosomal gene insertions in Enterobacteriaceae. Holden ER, Wickham GJ, Webber MA, Thomson NM, Trampari E. Microbiology (Reading). 2020 Nov 23. doi: 10.1099/mic.0.000994. PubMed 33226934.
Backbone
  Vector backbone: pDOC-K-glmS
  Backbone manufacturer: Addgene #158058
  Backbone size w/o insert (bp): 8079
  Total vector size (bp): 8894
  Vector type: Bacterial Expression, Synthetic Biology
  Selectable markers: Kanamycin
Growth in bacteria
  Bacterial resistance: Ampicillin, 100 μg/mL
  Growth temperature: 37°C
  Growth strain: DH5alpha
  Copy number: High Copy
Gene/Insert
  Gene/Insert name: Green Fluorescent Protein optimised for excitation with UV light (alt name: GFPuv)
  Species: Synthetic; Aequorea victoria
  Insert size (bp): 717
  Promoter: acpP
  Cloning method: Restriction Enzyme; 5′ cloning site SmaI (destroyed during cloning); 3′ cloning site SmaI (destroyed during cloning)
  Sequencing primers: 5′ GTTGCAAATTTTTCAACATTT; 3′ TTATTTGTAGAGCTCATCCATG
Resource information
  A portion of this plasmid was derived from a plasmid made by: Amplified from pZEP08 in Hautefort, I., Proença, M. J., and Hinton, J. C. (2003) Single-copy green fluorescent protein gene fusions allow accurate measurement of Salmonella gene expression in vitro and during infection of mammalian cells, Appl. Environ. Microbiol. 69, 7480-7491
Terms and licenses: Academic/Nonprofit Terms; Industry Terms: Not Available to Industry
How to cite: pDOC-K-glmS-GFPrev was a gift from Mark Webber (Addgene plasmid # 158060 ; http://n2t.net/addgene:158060 ; RRID:Addgene_158060)
