[The description below was written by a language model from this plasmid's Addgene catalogue record and pLannotate feature annotations shown in this document.]
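Description:
pDOC-K-glmS-GFPrev is an 8.9 kb bacterial donor plasmid built on the pDOC-K-glmS backbone. It is designed to deliver a constitutively expressed GFP gene into the Salmonella Typhimurium chromosome at a site intended to be phenotypically neutral. The plasmid is maintained in E. coli at high copy from a ColE1/pUC-type origin under ampicillin selection (bla). The backbone also carries Bacillus subtilis sacB with its native promoter region, a sucrose-sensitivity counterselection marker commonly used to eliminate cells that retain a donor plasmid. An incP oriT with flanking traJ/traK fragments, rrnB T1/T2 terminators, and lac promoter/operator and lacZα remnants are also annotated.

The payload begins with a fragment of glmS, which presumably serves as one homology arm directing integration to the region next to this gene. No second arm is annotated in the feature table, although an unannotated stretch lies downstream of the GFP cassette. After the glmS fragment comes a Tn5-derived kanamycin resistance gene (neo/nptII) bracketed by FRT sites, so integrants can be selected with kanamycin and the marker can later be excised by FLP recombinase. Immediately after the second FRT site sits the GFP coding sequence on the opposite strand to neo, which is the "rev" orientation in the name. It was inserted by blunt cloning at a SmaI site that was destroyed.

The record gives the acpP promoter as the driver of GFP, but this promoter is not annotated in the table. The fluorescent protein is named inconsistently: eGFP in the purpose statement, UV-optimised GFPuv in the insert field, and Folding Reporter GFP in the automated annotation. The GFP gene was amplified from a plasmid previously used for single-copy GFP fusions in Salmonella. The construct is typically used to generate stable, single-copy fluorescently labelled strains of Salmonella.
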