Features (pLannotate 1.2.2; 27 found; start..end, strand, type, name):
     96..200     +  promoter       AmpR promoter: bla
    201..1061    +  CDS            AmpR: β-lactamase; bla; confers resistance to ampicillin, carbenicillin, and related antibiotics
   1232..1819    +  rep_origin     ori: high-copy-number ColE1/pMB1/pBR322/pUC origin of replication
   2002..2094    +  CDS            lacI (fragment): lac repressor; lacI; The lac repressor binds to the lac operator to inhibit transcription in E. coli. This inhibition can be relieved by adding lactose or isopropyl-β-D-thiogalactopyranoside (IPTG).
   2107..2128    +  protein_bind   CAP binding site: CAP binding activates transcription in the presence of cAMP. E. coli catabolite activator protein
   2143..2173    +  promoter       lac promoter: promoter for the E. coli lac operon
   2181..2197    +  protein_bind   lac operator: The lac repressor binds to the lac operator to inhibit transcription in E. coli. This inhibition can be relieved by adding lactose or isopropyl-β-D-thiogalactopyranoside (IPTG). lac repressor encoded by lacI
   2266..2655    +  CDS            glmS (fragment): GLMS_ECOLI - Experimental evidence at protein level: Swiss-Prot protein existence level 1. Catalyzes the first step in hexosamine metabolism, converting fructose-6P into glucosamine-6P using glutamine as a nitrogen source. From Escherichia coli (strain K12).
   2724..2771    -  protein_bind   FRT: FLP-mediated recombination occurs in the 8-bp core sequence TCTAGAAA (Turan and Bode, 2011). FLP recombinase from the Saccharomyces cerevisiae 2μ plasmid
   2776..2949    +  CDS            tnpA (fragment): TN5P_ECOLX - Also known as tnp. Experimental evidence at protein level: Swiss-Prot protein existence level 1. Mediates transposition of transposon Tn5 by a 'cut and paste' mechanism. First, the monomeric transposase binds the 19 bp inverted DNA repeats flanking the transposon. Then, dimerization of the DNA- bound transposase creates a synaptic DNA complex. After nicking of the first DNA strand, excision of the transposon proceeds through a series of intermediates. The transposase then mediates the insertion of the transposon at a new site by strand transfer. The activity of the wild- type tran
   2981..3772    +  CDS            neo: KKA2_KLEPN - Also known as kan, nptII. Experimental evidence at protein level: Swiss-Prot protein existence level 1. Resistance to kanamycin, neomycin, paromomycin, ribostamycin, butirosin and gentamicin B. From Klebsiella pneumoniae.
   3796..3948    +  CDS            ble (fragment): BLE_KLEPN - Experimental evidence at protein level: Swiss-Prot protein existence level 1. Binding protein with a strong affinity to the bleomycin family of antibiotics. Binds to CL990; an antimitotic-antibiotic compound. From Klebsiella pneumoniae.
   3966..3999    -  protein_bind   FRT (minimal): supports FLP-mediated excision but not integration (Turan and Bode, 2011) FLP recombinase from the Saccharomyces cerevisiae 2μ plasmid
   4047..4760    -  CDS            Folding Reporter GFP: Folding Reporter GFP is a basic (constitutively fluorescent) green fluorescent protein published in 1999, derived from Aequorea victoria.
   5317..5471    +  CDS            lacZα (fragment): LacZα fragment of β-galactosidase; lacZ fragment
   5565..5680    +  ncRNA          5S rRNA: Accession: RF00001 - 5S ribosomal RNA
   5684..5770    +  terminator     rrnB T1 terminator: Escherichia coli rrnB; transcription terminator T1 from the E. coli rrnB gene
   5862..5889    +  terminator     rrnB T2 terminator: transcription terminator T2 from the E. coli rrnB gene
   5908..5939    +  promoter       AmpR promoter (fragment): bla
   5946..5998    -  misc_feature   bom (fragment): basis of mobility region from pBR322
   5997..6110    -  CDS            traK (fragment): TRAK4_ECOLX - Experimental evidence at protein level: Swiss-Prot protein existence level 1. From Escherichia coli.
   6336..6445    +  oriT           oriT: incP origin of transfer
   6478..6785    +  CDS            traJ (fragment): oriT-recognizing protein; traJ
   6819..7264    +  promoter       sacB promoter: sacR; sacB promoter and control region
   7265..8683    +  CDS            sacB: SACB_BACSU - Experimental evidence at protein level: Swiss-Prot protein existence level 1. From Bacillus subtilis (strain 168).
   8709..8758    -  misc_feature   bom (fragment): basis of mobility region from pBR322
   8860..1       -  CDS            rop (fragment) (across the origin): Rop protein, which maintains plasmids at low copy number; rop
>Addgene plasmid #158060 | pDOC-K-glmS-GFPrev | addgene full sequence | sequence record 309440 | Addgene NGS Result
GACGAAAGGGCCTCGTGATACGCCTATTTTTATAGGTTAATGTCATGATAATAATGGTTTCTTAGACGTC
AGGTGGCACTTTTCGGGGAAATGTGCGCGGAACCCCTATTTGTTTATTTTTCTAAATACATTCAAATATG
TATCCGCTCATGAGACAATAACCCTGATAAATGCTTCAATAATATTGAAAAAGGAAGAGTATGAGTATTC
AACATTTCCGTGTCGCCCTTATTCCCTTTTTTGCGGCATTTTGCCTTCCTGTTTTTGCTCACCCAGAAAC
GCTGGTGAAAGTAAAAGATGCTGAAGATCAGTTGGGTGCACGAGTGGGTTACATCGAACTGGATCTCAAC
AGCGGTAAGATCCTTGAGAGTTTTCGCCCCGAAGAACGTTTTCCAATGATGAGCACTTTTAAAGTTCTGC
TATGTGGCGCGGTATTATCCCGTATTGACGCCGGGCAAGAGCAACTCGGTCGCCGCATACACTATTCTCA
GAATGACTTGGTTGAGTACTCACCAGTCACAGAAAAGCATCTTACGGATGGCATGACAGTAAGAGAATTA
TGCAGTGCTGCCATAACCATGAGTGATAACACTGCGGCCAACTTACTTCTGACAACGATCGGAGGACCGA
AGGAGCTAACCGCTTTTTTGCACAACATGGGGGATCATGTAACTCGCCTTGATCGTTGGGAACCGGAGCT
GAATGAAGCCATACCAAACGACGAGCGTGACACCACGATGCCTGTAGCAATGGCAACAACGTTGCGCAAA
CTATTAACTGGCGAACTACTTACTCTAGCTTCCCGGCAACAATTAATAGACTGGATGGAGGCGGATAAAG
TTGCAGGACCACTTCTGCGCTCGGCCCTTCCGGCTGGCTGGTTTATTGCTGATAAATCTGGAGCCGGTGA
GCGTGGGTCTCGCGGTATCATTGCAGCACTGGGGCCAGATGGTAAGCCCTCCCGTATCGTAGTTATCTAC
ACGACGGGGAGTCAGGCAACTATGGATGAACGAAATAGACAGATCGCTGAGATAGGTGCCTCACTGATTA
AGCATTGGTAACTGTCAGACCAAGTTTACTCATATATACTTTAGATTGATTTAAAACTTCATTTTTAATT
TAAAAGGATCTAGGTGAAGATCCTTTTTGATAATCTCATGACCAAAATCCCTTAACGTGAGTTTTCGTTC
CACTGAGCGTCAGACCCCGTAGAAAAGATCAAAGGATCTTCTTGAGATCCTTTTTTTCTGCGCGTAATCT
GCTGCTTGCAAACAAAAAAACCACCGCTACCAGCGGTGGTTTGTTTGCCGGATCAAGAGCTACCAACTCT
TTTTCCGAAGGTAACTGGCTTCAGCAGAGCGCAGATACCAAATACTGTTCTTCTAGTGTAGCCGTAGTTA
GCCACCACTTCAAGAACTCTGTAGCACCGCCTACATACCTCGCTCTGCTAATCCTGTTACCAGTGGCTGC
TGCCAGTGGCGATAAGTCGTGTCTTACCGGGTTGGACTCAAGACGATAGTTACCGGATAAGGCGCAGCGG
TCGGGCTGAACGGGGGGTTCGTGCACACAGCCCAGCTTGGAGCGAACGACCTACACCGAACTGAGATACC
TACAGCGTGAGCTATGAGAAAGCGCCACGCTTCCCGAAGGGAGAAAGGCGGACAGGTATCCGGTAAGCGG
CAGGGTCGGAACAGGAGAGCGCACGAGGGAGCTTCCAGGGGGAAACGCCTGGTATCTTTATAGTCCTGTC
GGGTTTCGCCACCTCTGACTTGAGCGTCGATTTTTGTGATGCTCGTCAGGGGGGCGGAGCCTATGGAAAA
ACGCCAGCAACGCGGCCTTTTTACGGTTCCTGGCCTTTTGCTGGCCTTTTGCTCACATGTTCTTTCCTGC
GTTATCCCCTGATTCTGTGGATAACCGTATTACCGCCTTTGAGTGAGCTGATACCGCTCGCCGCAGCCGA
ACGACCGAGCGCAGCGAGTCAGTGAGCGAGGAAGCGGAAGAGCGCCCAATACGCAAACCGCCTCTCCCCG
CGCGTTGGCCGATTCATTAATGCAGCTGGCACGACAGGTTTCCCGACTGGAAAGCGGGCAGTGAGCGCAA
CGCAATTAATGTGAGTTAGCTCACTCATTAGGCACCCCAGGCTTTACACTTTATGCTTCCGGCTCGTATG
TTGTGTGGAATTGTGAGCGGATAACAATTTCACACAGGAAACAGCTATGACCATGATTACGCCAAGCTCT
AGGGATAACAGGGTAATCGATGAATTCGCTCGAAGGCGCGCTGAAGCTGAAAGAGATCTCTTACATTCAC
GCGGAAGCCTATGCTGCAGGCGAGCTGAAACACGGGCCGTTGGCGCTGATTGACGCCGATATGCCGGTGA
TTGTGGTGGCGCCGAACAACGAACTGCTGGAGAAACTGAAATCCAACATCGAAGAAGTTCGCGCACGTGG
CGGTCAGTTGTACGTCTTCGCCGATCAGGATGCGGGTTTCGTCAGCAACGACAACATGCACATCATCGAG
ATGCCGCATGTGGAAGAGGTCATTGCGCCTATCTTCTACACCGTTCCGCTGCAACTGCTGGCGTATCACG
TGGCGCTGATTAAAGGCACCGACGTTGACCAGCCGCGTAACCTGGCGAAATCGGTTACCGTAGAGTAAGT
ACAAATGTAGTACCAGGCAGAAGGCCGGGTACCTAGGACCGGTCAATTGGCTGGAGCTGCTTCGAAGTTC
CTATACTTTCTAGAGAATAGGAACTTCGGAATAGGAACTTCAAGATCCCCCACGCTGCCGCAAGCACTCA
GGGCGCAAGGGCTGCTAAAGGAAGCGGAACACGTAGAACTTAAGGGAATTGCCAGCTGGGGCGCCCTCTG
GTAAGGTTGGGAAGCCCTGCAAAGTAAACTGGATGGCTTTCTTGCCGCCAAGGATCTGATGGCGCAGGGG
ATCAAGATCTGATCAAGAGACAGGATGAGGATCGTTTCGCATGATTGAACAAGATGGATTGCACGCAGGT
TCTCCGGCCGCTTGGGTGGAGAGGCTATTCGGCTATGACTGGGCACAACAGACAATCGGCTGCTCTGATG
CCGCCGTGTTCCGGCTGTCAGCGCAGGGGCGCCCGGTTCTTTTTGTCAAGACCGACCTGTCCGGTGCCCT
GAATGAACTGCAGGACGAGGCAGCGCGGCTATCGTGGCTGGCCACGACGGGCGTTCCTTGCGCAGCTGTG
CTCGACGTTGTCACTGAAGCGGGAAGGGACTGGCTGCTATTGGGCGAAGTGCCGGGGCAGGATCTCCTGT
CATCTCACCTTGCTCCTGCCGAGAAAGTATCCATCATGGCTGATGCAATGCGGCGGCTGCATACGCTTGA
TCCGGCTACCTGCCCATTCGACCACCAAGCGAAACATCGCATCGAGCGAGCACGTACTCGGATGGAAGCC
GGTCTTGTCGATCAGGATGATCTGGACGAAGAGCATCAGGGGCTCGCGCCAGCCGAACTGTTCGCCAGGC
TCAAGGCGCGCATGCCCGACGGCGAGGATCTCGTCGTGACCCATGGCGATGCCTGCTTGCCGAATATCAT
GGTGGAAAATGGCCGCTTTTCTGGATTCATCGACTGTGGCCGGCTGGGTGTGGCGGACCGCTATCAGGAC
ATAGCGTTGGCTACCCGTGATATTGCTGAAGAGCTTGGCGGCGAATGGGCTGACCGCTTCCTCGTGCTCT
ACGGTATCGCCGCTCCCGATTCGCAGCGCATCGCCTTCTATCGCCTTCTTGACGAGTTCTTCTGAGCGGG
ACTCTGGGGTTCGAAATGACCGACCAAGCGACGCCCAACCTGCCATCACGAGATTTCGATTCCACCGCCG
CCTTCTATGAAAGGTTGGGCTTCGGAATCGTTTTCCGGGACGCCGGCTGGATGATCCTCCAGCGCGGGGA
TCTCATGCTGGAGTTCTTCGCCCACCCCAGCTTCAAAAGCGCTCTGAAGTTCCTATACTTTCTAGAGAAT
AGGAACTTCGGAATAGGAACTAAGGAGGATATTCATATCTCGAGCATATGCCCTTATTTGTAGAGCTCAT
CCATGCCATGTGTAATCCCAGCAGCAGTTACAAACTCAAGAAGGACCATGTGGTCACGCTTTTCGTTGGG
ATCTTTCGAAAGGGCAGATTGTGTCGACAGGTAATGGTTGTCTGGTAAAAGGACAGGGCCATCGCCAATT
GGAGTATTTTGTTGATAATGGTCTGCTAGTTGAACGGATCCATCTTCAATGTTGTGGCGAATTTTGAAGT
TAGCTTTGATTCCATTCTTTTGTTTGTCTGCCGTGATGTATACATTGTGTGAGTTATAGTTGTACTCGAG
TTTGTGTCCGAGAATGTTTCCATCTTCTTTAAAATCAATACCTTTTAACTCGATACGATTAACAAGGGTA
TCACCTTCAAACTTGACTTCAGCACGCGTCTTGTAGTTCCCGTCATCTTTGAAAGATATAGTGCGTTCCT
GTACATAACCTTCGGGCATGGCACTCTTGAAAAAGTCATGCCGTTTCATATGATCCGGATAACGGGAAAA
GCATTGAACACCATAGGTCAAAGTAGTGACAAGTGTTGGCCATGGAACAGGTAGTTTTCCAGTAGTGCAA
ATAAATTTAAGGGTAAGCTTTCCGTATGTAGCATCACCTTCACCCTCTCCACTGACAGAAAATTTGTGCC
CATTAACATCACCATCTAATTCAACAAGAATTGGGACAACTCCAGTGAAAAGTTCTTCTCCTTTACTCAT
ATGTATATCTCCTTCTTAAATCCAAAACTCGCTTTCGCGATGGTTTTCGTAGTGTATAAAATGTTGAAAA
ATTTGCAAGGGGCGGCCGCAAGCTTTCGACAGACGGCCTTTTTTTGTGCGCTGTGACAGGCGCTGTTCTT
TCTCTATGGTGGCTGAAGAGCGACTAAGAGGTGCTACGCCTGCCTGCGCTACGGGCACCCGGTCACATTC
TCTTCTTTAAGGCCCTGGCTCAATCCAGGTGGATCGGAAATCAAACCACCCCAGGTTATTCAGGTGGATC
CCCCTGGCCCGGTCGGGGCTTTTGAGTCGCATCCAGTGGTGAAAAAGCGGCTGTAGCCAGCCTGAACGGG
TGGTTTCCCTGACCAGTTGTTCCGCGCTGATGGTTTCGGCATGCCACTGGGTTTCCCATTGGGCCAGCAG
CGCATCATCCCCACCACTGATGGCGTGGCGCAGTAAAGGGGAGCCCAGTAGCCATGTACCGACGTTCCAC
TCTTCGGGAATGGGGAAATTGACCGGCTAGCGTCGACTAGTAGGGATAACAGGGTAATGAGCTTGGCACT
GGCCGTCGTTTTACAACGTCGTGACTGGGAAAACCCTGGCGTTACCCAACTTAATCGCCTTGCAGCACAT
CCCCCTTTCGCCAGCTGGCGTAATAGCGAAGAGGCCCGCACCGATCGCCCTTCCCAACAGTTGCGCAGCC
TGAATGGCGAATGGCGAGCTTGGCTGTTTTGGCGGATGAGAGAAGATTTTCAGCCTGATACAGATTAAAT
CAGAACGCAGAAGCGGTCTGATAAAACAGAATTTGCCTGGCGGCAGTAGCGCGGTGGTCCCACCTGACCC
CATGCCGAACTCAGAAGTGAAACGCCGTAGCGCCGATGGTAGTGTGGGGTCTCCCCATGCGAGAGTAGGG
AACTGCCAGGCATCAAATAAAACGAAAGGCTCAGTCGAAAGACTGGGCCTTTCGTTTTATCTGTTGTTTG
TCGGTGAACGCTCTCCTGAGTAGGACAAATCCGCCGGGAGCGGATTTGAACGTTGCGAAGCAACGGCCCG
GAGGGTGGCGGGCAGGACGCCCGCCATAAACTGCCAGGCATCAAATTAAGCAGAAGGCCATCCTGACGGA
TGGCCTTTTTGCGTTTCTACAAACTCTTTTGTTTATTTTTCTAAATACATTCAAATATGCATGCGCCTGA
TGCGGTATTTTCTCCTTACGCATCTGTGCGGTATTTCACACCGCATATCGACATCCGCCCTCACCGCCAG
GAACGCAACCGCAGCCTCATCACGCCGGCGCTTCTTGGCCGCGCGGGATTCAACCCACTCGGCCAGCTCG
TCGGTGTAGCTCTTTGGCATCGTCTCTCGCCTGTCCCCTCAGTTCAGTAATTTCCTGCATTTGCCTGTTT
CCAGTCGGTAGATATTCCACAAAACAGCAGGGAAGCAGCGCTTTTCCGCTGCATAACCCTGCTTCGGGGT
CATTATAGCGATTTTTTCGGTATATCCATCCTTTTTCGCACGATATACAGGATTTTGCCAAAGGGTTCGT
GTAGACTTTCCTTGGTGTATCCAACGGCGTCAGCCGGGCAGGATAGGTGAAGTAGGCCCACCCGCGAGCG
GGTGTTCCTTCTTCACTGTCCCTTATTCGCACCTGGCGGTGCTCAACGGGAATCCTGCTCTGCGAGGCTG
GCCGGCTACCGCCGGCGTAACAGATGAGGGCAAGCGGATGGCTGATGAAACCAAGCCAACCAGGAAGGGC
AGCCCACCTATCAAGGTGTACTGCCTTCCAGACGAACGAAGAGCGATTGAGGAAAAGGCGGCGGCGGCCG
GCATGAGCCTGTCGGCCTACCTGCTGGCCGTCGGCCAGGGCTACAAAATCACGGGCGTCGTGGACTATGA
GCACGTCCGCGAGCTGGCCCGCATCAATGGCGACCTGGGCCGCCTGGGCGGCCTGCTGAAACTCTGGCTC
ACCGACGACCCGCGCACGGCGCGGTTCGGTGATGCCACGATCCTCGCCCTGCTGGCGAAGATCGACTCTA
GCTAGAGGATCGATCCTTTTTAACCCATCACATATACCTGCCGTTCACTATTATTTAGTGAAATGAGATA
TTATGATATTTTCTGAATTGTGATTAAAAAGGCAACTTTATGCCCATGCAACAGAAACTATAAAAAATAC
AGAGAATGAAAAGAAACAGATAGATTTTTTAGTTCTTTAGGCCCGTAGTCTGCAAATCCTTTTATGATTT
TCTATCAAACAAAAGAGGAAAATAGACCAGTTGCAATCCAAACGAGAGTCTAATAGAATGAGGTCGAAAA
GTAAATCGCGCGGGTTTGTTACTGATAAAGCAGGCAAGACCTAAAATGTGTAAAGGGCAAAGTGTATACT
TTGGCGTCACCCCTTACATATTTTAGGTCTTTTTTTATTGTGCGTAACTAACTTGCCATCTTCAAACAGG
AGGGCTGGAAGAAGCAGACCGCTAACACAGTACATAAAAAAGGAGACATGAACGATGAACATCAAAAAGT
TTGCAAAACAAGCAACAGTATTAACCTTTACTACCGCACTGCTGGCAGGAGGCGCAACTCAAGCGTTTGC
GAAAGAAACGAACCAAAAGCCATATAAGGAAACATACGGCATTTCCCATATTACACGCCATGATATGCTG
CAAATCCCTGAACAGCAAAAAAATGAAAAATATCAAGTTCCTGAGTTCGATTCGTCCACAATTAAAAATA
TCTCTTCTGCAAAAGGCCTGGACGTTTGGGACAGCTGGCCATTACAAAACGCTGACGGCACTGTCGCAAA
CTATCACGGCTACCACATCGTCTTTGCATTAGCCGGAGATCCTAAAAATGCGGATGACACATCGATTTAC
ATGTTCTATCAAAAAGTCGGCGAAACTTCTATTGACAGCTGGAAAAACGCTGGCCGCGTCTTTAAAGACA
GCGACAAATTCGATGCAAATGATTCTATCCTAAAAGACCAAACACAAGAATGGTCAGGTTCAGCCACATT
TACATCTGACGGAAAAATCCGTTTATTCTACACTGATTTCTCCGGTAAACATTACGGCAAACAAACACTG
ACAACTGCACAAGTTAACGTATCAGCATCAGACAGCTCTTTGAACATCAACGGTGTAGAGGATTATAAAT
CAATCTTTGACGGTGACGGAAAAACGTATCAAAATGTACAGCAGTTCATCGATGAAGGCAACTACAGCTC
AGGCGACAACCATACGCTGAGAGATCCTCACTACGTAGAAGATAAAGGCCACAAATACTTAGTATTTGAA
GCAAACACTGGAACTGAAGATGGCTACCAAGGCGAAGAATCTTTATTTAACAAAGCATACTATGGCAAAA
GCACATCATTCTTCCGTCAAGAAAGTCAAAAACTTCTGCAAAGCGATAAAAAACGCACGGCTGAGTTAGC
AAACGGCGCTCTCGGTATGATTGAGCTAAACGATGATTACACACTGAAAAAAGTGATGAAACCGCTGATT
GCATCTAACACAGTAACAGATGAAATTGAACGCGCGAACGTCTTTAAAATGAACGGCAAATGGTATCTGT
TCACTGACTCCCGCGGATCAAAAATGACGATTGACGGCATTACGTCTAACGATATTTACATGCTTGGTTA
TGTTTCTAATTCTTTAACTGGCCCATACAAGCCGCTGAACAAAACTGGCCTTGTGTTAAAAATGGATCTT
GATCCTAACGATGTAACCTTTACTTACTCACACTTCGCTGTACCTCAAGCGAAAGGAAACAATGTCGTGA
TTACAAGCTATATGACAAACAGAGGATTCTACGCAGACAAACAATCAACGTTTGCGCCTAGCTTCCTGCT
GAACATCAAAGGCAAGAAAACATCTGTTGTCAAAGACAGCATCCTTGAACAAGGACAATTAACAGTTAAC
AAATAAAAACGCAAAAGAAAATGCCGATTATGGTGCACTCTCAGTACAATCTGCTCTGATGCCGCATAGT
TAAGCCAGCCCCGACACCCGCCAACACCCGCTGACGCGCCCTGACGGGCTTGTCTGCTCCCGGCATCCGC
TTACAGACAAGCTGTGACCGTCTCCGGGAGCTGCATGTGTCAGAGGTTTTCACCGTCATCACCGAAACGC
GCGA
